>Addgene plasmid #133506 | pAV0620 | addgene full sequence | sequence record 263644 | Addgene NGS Result
TCGCGCGTTTCGGTGATGACGGTGAAAACCTCTGACACATGCAGCTCCCGGAGACGGTCACAGCTTGTCT
GTAAGCGGATGCCGGGAGCAGACAAGCCCGTCAGGGCGCGTCAGCGGGTGTTGGCGGGTGTCGGGGCTGG
CTTAACTATGCGGCATCAGAGCAGATTGTACTGAGAGTGCACCATAACCGGGTATTAGTCAAAACTAGTA
TACTTTTTCTCGGAGTATAATACACAATATCGGTGCAAATAGGTTTTAAAATTGCTCCAATCACATGTTC
TTAAGAAAAAAACGTCAAAAGAAATCTAAGTATTCCCAAAATAATTCCTCCTGACATGAGAAGAATAAAA
AACACTAAGATGCATTGTCAGTATGAAACACAAGCCAAAGTTGCTAACAATAGGATCAATTCTTACTTAC
TGGCAATGTTACGAGGAATCTTGGTAGGAGGATGTTTGGCAACATAACGTTCTTTTGAATTTGTTTTTAC
ACGACGAGTAATGTTCTTCTGAAACTGTGTGTTTGCACGACGCTGAGAGGGAGTTTGAACCGTCTAAAAG
ACATAGTTAGGATCCATGATGCACAGATTTCTAAAGATAAAACTACTTACAGGCATGTTGGTTTATTAAA
AAAGAAAAACAGGAATGATAAGAGGGAAAGAATACGTGTACAGAGCGCTTACATAATGAGTGAGTGTCAT
TATTGAGGAATGCCATGTCAGATTTGACACAACTCAGAACTTATTAACTTTTTATGATTGGAACTTTTGT
TTTGCCCAAGGAATTTTTAATGGAAGAAGTTGTTTTATAAATGATATTGAATTTATATCCACTCTTTTTA
GCGCATTTGCATCTCTACTTTAGGTTCTTCTTTGACTAGATTCTAGGATGCGTATTGGATATACTGGTCT
TTGAATCATTGTCGAAAAAAAAATTCATGGTTGTACCCATGAGCAAACTGCTTTTGTGGTTATCCATGTG
CTTCTTTTGTTCAGCATCTATCTTCTTAATCGCATGGAAGATTTGATTTAAACCAAAAGAAATATTGTTA
AACTTTGACAGAAGCTTTAAATTTTGATTCCATACATTAAATGGATAAAACTCCTGAAGCTTAGCTACAA
ATCCCACTGGCTATATGTATGCATTTGTGTTAAAAAAGTTTGTATAGATTATTTAATCTACTCAGCATTC
TTTCTCTAAATAGGAATTTGTTACTTAATGGAGAAAAAAATGTTTCGATTTACCTAGTGTATTTGTTTGT
ATACTCACGTTTAATTTCAAACATCCATTCTATCTTGTGTAATTTTTGGCATGGTGAAAAAGATAATCAG
CCTTATAATCTTTACAAAAGTAAGAAATTCTGTAAATAAGCCTTAATGCCCTTGCTTTAAATTAAAATGG
TTCTTTTTCATGATAATGTTTGCACTTTGTGAATATATTTTAGATAGTTCTGTGAGGTATAATTAAGATG
TTTTAGAGACTTATACAATTTTGTCTTTATAAATTCTTAATTGATTTTACCATCCCAGTTTAACTATGCT
TCGTCGGCATCTCTGCACATGTCGTGTTTTCTTACCGTATTGTCCTACCAAGAACCTCTTTTTTGCTTGG
ATCGAAATTAAAGGTTTAAAAGCAAAGTTATGGATGCTAGAGTATTTCAAAGCTATTCAGCTAGAGCTGA
GGGGATGAAAAATCCCATTGCCAAGGAATTGTTGGCTTTGATGGAAGAAAAGCAAAGCAACTTGTCAGTC
GCGGTCGATTTGACGAAGAAATCCGAAATCTTAGAATTGGTAGATAAAATTGGACCCTATGTCTGTGTTA
TCAAGACACATATTGACGTTGTCGAGGATTTCGACCAGGATATGGTAGAAAAACTGGTGGCCTTAGGTAA
AAAGCATCGTTTTCTTATCTTTGAGGATCGCAAATTCGCAGACATTGGAAATACCGTCAAGCTACAATAT
GCATCTGGTGTGTACAAAATTGCTTCTTGGGCTCATATCACAAATTGCCATACAGTGCCAGGCGAGGGTA
TTATACAAGGCCTCAAAGAAGTTGGTTTACCTTTGGGACGTGGTCTCTTGCTTTTGGCTGAAATGTCTTC
CAAAGGCTCTTTGGCTACTGGTTCCTACACAGAGAAAACCTTAGAATGGTTTGAGAAGCATACCGATTTT
TGCTTTGGCTTTATAGCTGGTCGTCGATTTCCTAACCTTCAAAGCGACTACATAACTATGTCCCCTGGTA
TCGGCTTGGATGTTAAAGGAGACGGGCTGGGACAGCAATATCGTACTCCTGAAGAAGTGATTGTAAACTG
CGGTAGCGATATCATCATTGTTGGTCGTGGAGTTTATGGAGCTGGTCGTAATCCTGTTGTCGAAGCCAAG
AGATATAGAGAAGCTGGTTGGAAGGCATATCAGCAAAGACTTTCTCAGCATTAAAAAAAGACTAATGTAA
AATTTTTTTGGTTGGTTATTGAAAAAGTCGATGCCTTGTTTGCGTTTGTTTTCCTAGGCGTTTTATGTCA
GAAGGCATTTAGAATTAGTATACAAGTACTCTTTGGTAAAATTTTATGTAGCGACTAAAATATTAACTAT
TATAGATAAACACCTTGGGAATAAAAAGTAATTTGCTATAGTAATTTATTAAACATGCTCCTACAACATT
ACCACAATCTTTTCTCTTGGATTGACATTGAATAAGAAAAGAGTGAATTTTTTTAGACTTGTAATGATAA
CTATGTACAAAGCCAATGAAAGATGTATGTAGATGAATGTAAAATACCATGTAGACAAACAAGATAAAAC
TTGGTTATAAACATTGGTGTTGGAACAGAATAAATTAGATGTCAAAAAGTTTCGTCAATATCACAAGCTT
GCTAGGGCGGTGTGAAATACCGCACAGATGCGTAAGGAGAAAATACCGCATCAGGAAATTGTAAGCGTTA
ATATTTTGTTAAAATTCGCGTTAAATTTTTGTTAAATCAGCTCATTTTTTAACCAATAGGCCGAAATCGG
CAAAATCCCTTATAAATCAAAAGAATAGACCGAGATAGGGT
[37 nt withheld, positions 3052-3088]
AAAGAACGTGGACTCCAACGTCAAAGG
[49 nt withheld, positions 3116-3164]
T
[91 nt withheld, positions 3166-3256]
G
[124 nt withheld, positions 3258-3381]
CCATTCGCCATTCAGGCTGCGCAACTGTTGGGAAGGGCGATCGGTGCGGGCCTCTTCGCTATTACGCCAG
CTGGCGAAAGGGGGATGTGCTGCAAGGCGATTAAGTTGGGTAACGCCAGGGTTTTCCCAGTCACGACGTT
GTAAAACGACGGCCAGTGAGCGCGCGTAATACGACTCACTATAGGGCGAATTGGGTACCGGGCCCCCCCT
CGAGGTCGACGGTATCGATAAGCTTGATATCGAATTCCTGCAGCCCAACTGCGGTCAAGATATTTCTTGA
ATCAGGCGCCTTAGACCGCTCGGCCAAACAACCAATTACTTGTTGAGAAATAGAGTATAATTATCCTATA
AATATAACGTTTTTGAACACACATGAACAAGGAAGTACAGGACAATTGATTTTGAAGAGAATGTGGATTT
TGATGTAATTGTTGGGATTCCATTTTTAATAAGGCAATAATATTAGGTATGTAGATATACTAGAAGTTCT
CCTCGACAAGCTTGCATGCAGAACTGGATTATTTTTCGTTCTTCTAGAAAGTACGCGAATTGTACGACGA
ATTTCATCTTCACGTCCGATAACTGGATCCAGTTGACCATTTCTAGCGAGCTCTGTAAGATCAACAGTAA
ATTTATTTAGTGCATCAAATCCTTCCTCGGCATTCTTTGAATCGATTCTTTTATTACCACGGACGTTATT
TACAGCAAATTCAAACGCTTTCGGGGTGACACCGGCTTCTGCCAATAAACTCTTTAGCGTGTCGTCTTTA
GTGAACACAGCGATAAAATGATCTTGAGCAATGTAAGAATCTTTTTGTGTTTTTTGAAGTTCATGAGCAT
TTCGCAGCAGTTTCGCACTTTCAGGTGACAGAGTCACTTGTTCTGGAGGTGGATCCTGAGCAGGCAAGCG
AACTAACCGACTAGTAACACTTCGCTCAAACTTTTGACCATCACCACCAGCTTTGTCGACGATGGTGCGC
AGTAAGGTAGTACCGTTACTGTCACTGTCGGACAAAAGAGCAGCAGCAATGTGAATAGGGGTTAATTGTG
AATGACCATAAGATTGTGCAATTGAGTACGCATCAGACAATGTCTTTGCGGCTTTGTCAGTAAAAGGATA
ATCAGCCATATCGAGTTATATTATTATAGGAATTTTTATAATTTATAGATAAATCCAAAAAAAAGGAATT
GTATATTTGTCGCTCGTTATAAAACAAAAAAGAGAGAGTCGTTGAACGGTAAATATATACGGTTTTCAGT
TCGATTTAATAAGAACTTAATATCGTTATTATAATAAATTCTTCGGTTATAGATTGATGGTTGAGGATGC
CGCAGGTAGAGAAGCTGTGCATATATATACACGATGATGTTACTATGGGAAGGAAAGGAACATACCAGAA
GATGCCAGTTACATTGTTACTCGAACCTACTCCTACACTCTAGAAAAAGAAAGGGATAAAGTAGGGTAAA
TCCCAAAGACATGACTAGAAGATTTAAAAAAATAAGAGAAAAATAGCTTAAAAAAAAACCGGTGTAAATT
AAAAATGCAGTTACCTTAAAAGTCTTTGAATTGTCTTTAAACATGGAATACTCGAAACCCGGAAATGATC
TGCGTATTACGTAGTGTATGGAACAACGTAAAGACGGATACTAACCTCAACTTATTCTCAATTGCATCTT
GCTAAATACCGTTAGAATTCATCAATGACTGAATAAATAATTTTTTGATACATAGTTCTTCTATTACAGA
GATTCTAGTCATATTTCCAAGCTATTTCTAAGATAGAGCTCTTACATTACTTATTCTATACGGTAGCGAT
TATTCGTCGTAATGACATTTAACGAACTTTAGTTACTTGACCATAGTGGTTTATAAACTAAACAAACCAA
CAGTGAATTCTTGTTAACGTAACTGTAATCTACGAATATTGAGAAGAAAAAAAAACGAATGAATTTGTTG
TGAATACATATTTTTTCCTTAGCGAACAAGTATACTTCATTCTTATTTTCATACCTCTTTAGTCTTATTT
AAACCAGCAATAAAATTCGTTTTAAGTTTTCCGTGTTAATACCAATTAAAATAACGTTTTTTTCAATCAT
TTTATATGTCATTGCAACGTGAAAATAAGTTAATAAATTTCGGTAGCAGCTAATATGGAAAATGTACAAT
TTACTTGATACATTAGTGTAGCCTAAATTTTATTTGATCCTGGAAAGTATATTAAGGTAGAACGCGAAAG
CTCTCCTAGTTTACGCCGTAAATTGTAATGACTCGCTGATTACATTTGGCTTATTATAATCCGTATAGCT
AGAAAATTTCGATAACTGAATATTGCTTCTTTAAAAAGACATAAATAGAACCGTGAATTAGTACAGCAAA
CGAAAGATAAAAATTTCATAGTAACATGCAAATACTATTTTTTCAGTTAGTTTTCCATAATTTTGTATAA
TATTTCATATCAAACGCATCTAAAAAGTACGGACGAAATTACTTGCTATTGTAAAAATAAAAAAAATAAC
AAAACAAATTATAATAACGTGAACTGCTATTTTGGTCTCATATATGAAAGGTTCTTGAGATTTTTTACGT
TGTCAGCTAGCAATTTTACGCACACTATTCTGTGCTACGCGCTCTTTGACTACTTCCCAAAAGCCAACTA
CAAAAGGTTTTTGCAGTAACCTTTGTTAGCTATTCTTTATATCTCTTATCTAGCTTGTATAAAATATAAT
TACGACCATGGTGAGCAAGGGCGAGGAGCTGTTCACCGGGGTGGTGCCCATCCTGGTCGAGCTGGACGGC
GACGTAAACGGCCACAAGTTCAGCGTGTCCGGCGAGGGCGAGGGCGATGCCACCTACGGCAAGCTGACCC
TGAAGTTCATCTGCACCACCGGCAAGCTGCCCGTGCCCTGGCCCACCCTCGTGACCACCCTGACCTACGG
CGTGCAGTGCTTCAGCCGCTACCCCGACCACATGAAGCAGCACGACTTCTTCAAGTCCGCCATGCCCGAA
GGCTACGTCCAGGAGCGCACCATCTTCTTCAAGGACGACGGCAACTACAAGACCCGCGCCGAGGTGAAGT
TCGAGGGCGACACCCTGGTGAACCGCATCGAGCTGAAGGGCATCGACTTCAAGGAGGACGGCAACATCCT
GGGGCACAAGCTGGAGTACAACTACAACAGCCACAACGTCTATATCATGGCCGACAAGCAGAAGAACGGC
ATCAAGGTGAACTTCAAGATCCGCCACAACATCGAGGACGGCAGCGTGCAGCTCGCCGACCACTACCAGC
AGAACACCCCCATCGGCGACGGCCCCGTGCTGCTGCCCGACAACCACTACCTGAGCACCCAGTCCGCCCT
GAGCAAAGACCCCAACGAGAAGCGCGATCACATGGTCCTGCTGGAGTTCGTGACCGCCGCCGGGATCACT
CTCGGCATGGACGAGCTGTACAAGTCCGGACTCAGATCGGGTGAGGGTCAAGGTCAAGGTCAAGGTCCTG
GTCGTGGTTACGCTTACCGTAGTAGATCTATGCTTGAAGCTAGATTTCAGCAGGCTGCTTTGTTGAAAAA
GCTTCTCGATGCCATCAAGGAGTTAGTTACAGATGCTAATTTTGATTGCAATGACAACGGTATCTCTCTG
CAGGCTATGGATAGTTCTCATGTAGCCCTTGTTTCTATGCTTATTAAATCAGATGGATTTGAACCATATC
GGTGTGATAGAAATATTGCTTTAGGTATAAATCTGAACGCCTTATCAAAGGTCTTACGGTGTGCCCAAAA
CGAGGATTTGGTTACTTTAAAGGCTGAAGATACACCTGAGGTATTGAATTTGGTTTTCGAGAGCGAGAAA
AATGACAGGATCTCTGATTATGATGTTAAATTAATGGACATTGATCAAGAACACTTGGGTATACCAGATA
TCGAATACGATGCTACTATTACTATGCCTGCTGCCGAATTTCAACGCATTACTCGAGATTTATTAACTTT
GAGTGATTCAGTAACAATCAATGCTAGTAAAGAGGGTGTTCGTTTTAGCTGCAAGGGAGATATTGGTAAT
GGTAGTACCACGCTGAAACAACATACCGATCTTTCTGACCAAGATCAAAGTATCGAAATTTCTCTTACCC
AAGCTGTAACACTTACGTTTTCTTTGAAATATTTAGCCCAGTTCACTAAGGCTACTCCTTTAGCTACCCG
AGTCACACTTTCAATGAGCAATGATGTTCCACTTCTTGTGGAGTATAAAATGGAATCCGGATTTTTACGA
TTTTATCTTGCCCCAAAAATTGGTGAGGAGGATGAGGAGTAGATTACGGAATCAATATCTTTTAGTAATC
TCTTTGCAATTGACGAGCTAGCATCATTATAAACATACTTTTGTTTACTTTTTAATTCAACCTTTTTTGT
ACTGCTCCTTCCCTAACATTCATATCCAAACAGGCAAAATACCAGCTTTTACTTAAAAAAAATCAAATTC
TTTAGAACCAACAAACTGAAGGGTAGAAAAACTTGTGTTCTTAGTGATGATTTTTCACAGATAACTTCGT
AATCGGATCCCCGGGTAAAAGGAATGTCTCCCTTGCCAGTACTGCTAGGGTTTTTCTTTCAAACTATGGA
AGCCCATTCAAGCTGCATATTACGATTTTGTTTTTCGCTTTTAGAAAGTGGTTTAGATGAGATAATAGAA
AAATTCTTGATCTCCGACAACGAGTACTTTTATTTTTTTTGCTAATCACTTTACTCAATATTAGCTCGAA
ATCGTAGAAACGTAGACGGGTGCGGGATACCGAGTGGTGTAGTTAAGAATTTTTATAAACCACGTGGCCC
AAAAATATGAACCCAAAACGTTTATACATGAGTATACTTTAAGAAGGCTATACCCCTTCGTGTTAGATGT
AGTTTTAGCTACCCAACCCGAGTCTATGAGCTTGACTTCAGATGTAGAAGGCATTAAATCGTTTTGAATA
TTAATTAAAAAACGATGAAAATTAAATATTTAAAAGCAATCATACGCTGAAAATTTAGTGCTGTGGCTAA
TCCTTCAACATGGAAATGCCATAAAAGTGACTTTGACAAAAAAAAAAGTATATACAGGTAGTAAACTCAT
CTACTTCATTGACTTTGTTTACAGCATGTGGAAGGAGGAATATTTATTGCTAAATCGTAGTTTAACATTC
AATAAGTAATACTATTGAAATTCGACAAGATTGGCCGCATGGATGAAAAAGAGGCATTTTGCTTTGGGAG
AATTAGTCCAAATTAGAACTGAAAAAAAAAACTTTACGAGGCAAAAATGTCGGATTGAGATCGTAAAAGT
TCGCTCGTCGTCTTTTGCTTTGTGATTGTTTTCATGGATACATCTTGCTGGATATTTAAATTTTAGTACT
ATGTATAAGATATTCTATAAATGTTTTATCACCCAAACCTGTTAGCGCCTTCTTAATTCTATTCAATCTG
GCTTTTGCTCTGAGACTACTTCTTGGACTTTCACTACTTGTTAGTTATACGGAATTTGTGTAATTAGAAG
TGAAATAATCCTTTCTATTAGTAATGCGAGCTCGTTTAGCTTGCCTCGTCCCCGCCGGGTCACCCGGCCA
GCGACATGGAGGCCCAGAATACCCTCCTTGACAGTCTTGACGTGCGCAGCTCAGGGGCATGATGTGACTG
TCGCCCGTACATTTAGCCCATACATCCCCATGTATAATCATTTGCATCCATACATTTTGATGGCCGCACG
GCGCGAAGCAAAAATTACGGCTCCTCGCTGCAGACCTGCGAGCAGGGAAACGCTCCCCTCACAGACGCGT
TGAATTGTCCCCACGCCGCGCCCCTGTAGAGAAATATAAAAGGTTAGGATTTGCCACTGAGGTTCTTCTT
TCATATACTTCCTTTTTAAATCTTGCTAGGATACAGTTCTCACATCACATCCGAACATAAACAACCATGG
GTACCACTCTTGACGACACGGCTTACCGGTACCGCACCAGTGTCCCGGGGGACGCCGAGGCCATCGAGGC
ACTGGATGGGTCCTTCACCACCGACACCGTCTTCCGCGTCACCGCCACCGGGGACGGCTTCACCCTGCGG
GAGGTGCCGGTGGACCCGCCCCTGACCAAGGTGTTCCCCGACGACGAATCGGACGACGAATCGGACGACG
GGGAGGACGGCGACCCGGACTCTCGGACGTTCGTCGCGTACGGGGACGACGGCGACCTGGCGGGCTTCGT
GGTCGTCTCGTACTCCGGCTGGAACCGCCGGCTGACCGTCGAGGACATCGAGGTCGCCCCGGAGCACCGG
GGGCACGGGGTCGGGCGCGCGTTGATGGGGCTCGCGACGGAGTTCGCCCGCGAGCGGGGTGCCGGGCACC
TCTGGCTGGAGGTCACCAACGTCAACGCACCGGCGATCCACGCGTACCGGCGGATGGGGTTCACCCTCTG
CGGCCTGGACACCGCCCTGTACGACGGCACCGCCTCGGACGGCGAGCAGGCGCTCTACATGAGCATGCCC
TGCCCCTAATCAGTACTGACAATAAAAAGATTCTTGTTTTCAAGAACTTGTCATTTGTATAGTTTTTTTA
TATTGTAGTTGTTCTATTTTAATCAAATGTTAGCGTGATTTATATTTTTTTTCGCCTCGACATCATCTGC
CCAGATGCGAAGTTAAGTGCGCAGAAAGTAATATCATGCGTCAATCGTATGTGAATGCTGGTCGCTATAC
TGCTGTCGATTCGATACTAACGCCGCCATCCACCTGCAGGTAATCACGTGCCAGCTTTTGTTCCCTTTAG
TGAGGGTTAATTGCGCGCTTGGCGTAATCATGGTCATAGCTGTTTCCTGTGTGAAATTGTTATCCGCTCA
CAATTCCACACAACATACGAGCCGGAAGCATAAAGTGTAAAGCCTGGGGTGCCTAATGAGTGAGCTAACT
CACATTAATTGCGTTGCGCTCACTGCCCGCTTTCCAGTCGGGAAACCTGTCGTGCCAGCTGCATTAATGA
ATCGGCCAACGCGCGGGGAGAGGCGGTTTGCGTATTGGGCGCTCTTCCGCTTCCTCGCTCACTGACTCGC
TGCGCTCGGTCGTTCGGCTGCGGCGAGCGGTATCAGCTCACTCAAAGGCGGTAATACGGTTATCCACAGA
ATCAGGGGATAACGCAGGAAAGAACATGTGAGCAAAAGGCCAGCAAAAGGCCAGGAACCGTAAAAAGGCC
GCGTTGCTGGCGTTTTTCCATAGGCTCCGCCCCCCTGACGAGCATCACAAAAATCGACGCTCAAGTCAGA
GGTGGCGAAACCCGACAGGACTATAAAGATACCAGGCGTTTCCCCCTGGAAGCTCCCTCGTGCGCTCTCC
TGTTCCGACCCTGCCGCTTACCGGATACCTGTCCGCCTTTCTCCCTTCGGGAAGCGTGGCGCTTTCTCAT
AGCTCACGCTGTAGGTATCTCAGTTCGGTGTAGGTCGTTCGCTCCAAGCTGGGCTGTGTGCACGAACCCC
CCGTTCAGCCCGACCGCTGCGCCTTATCCGGTAACTATCGTCTTGAGTCCAACCCGGTAAGACACGACTT
ATCGCCACTGGCAGCAGCCACTGGTAACAGGATTAGCAGAGCGAGGTATGTAGGCGGTGCTACAGAGTTC
TTGAAGTGGTGGCCTAACTACGGCTACACTAGAAGAACAGTATTTGGTATCTGCGCTCTGCTGAAGCCAG
TTACCTTCGGAAAAAGAGTTGGTAGCTCTTGATCCGGCAAACAAACCACCGCTGGTAGCGGTGGTTTTTT
TGTTTGCAAGCAGCAGATTACGCGCAGAAAAAAAGGATCTCAAGAAGATCCTTTGATCTTTTCTACGGGG
TCTGACGCTCAGTGGAACGAAAACTCACGTTAAGGGATTTTGGTCATGAGATTATCAAAAAGGATCTTCA
CCTAGATCCTTTTAAATTAAAAATGAAGTTTTAAATCAATCTAAAGTATATATGAGTAAACTTGGTCTGA
CAGTTACCAATGCTTAATCAGTGAGGCACCTATCTCAGCGATCTGTCTATTTCGTTCATCCATAGTTGCC
TGACTCCCCGTCGTGTAGATAACTACGATACGGGAGGGCTTACCATCTGGCCCCAGTGCTGCAATGATAC
CGCGAGACCCACGCTCACCGGCTCCAGATTTATCAGCAATAAACCAGCCAGCCGGAAGGGCCGAGCGCAG
AAGTGGTCCTGCAACTTTATCCGCCTCCATCCAGTCTATTAATTGTTGCCGGGAAGCTAGAGTAAGTAGT
TCGCCAGTTAATAGTTTGCGCAACGTTGTTGCCATTGCTACAGGCATCGTGGTGTCACGCTCGTCGTTTG
GTATGGCTTCATTCAGCTCCGGTTCCCAACGATCAAGGCGAGTTACATGATCCCCCATGTTGTGCAAAAA
AGCGGTTAGCTCCTTCGGTCCTCCGATCGTTGTCAGAAGTAAGTTGGCCGCAGTGTTATCACTCATGGTT
ATGGCAGCACTGCATAATTCTCTTACTGTCATGCCATCCGTAAGATGCTTTTCTGTGACTGGTGAGTACT
CAACCAAGTCATTCTGAGAATAGTGTATGCGGCGACCGAGTTGCTCTTGCCCGGCGTCAATACGGGATAA
TACCGCGCCACATAGCAGAACTTTAAAAGTGCTCATCATTGGAAAACGTTCTTCGGGGCGAAAACTCTCA
AGGATCTTACCGCTGTTGAGATCCAGTTCGATGTAACCCACTCGTGCACCCAACTGATCTTCAGCATCTT
TTACTTTCACCAGCGTTTCTGGGTGAGCAAAAACAGGAAGGCAAAATGCCGCAAAAAAGGGAATAAGGGC
GACACGGAAATGTTGAATACTCATACTCTTCCTTTTTCAATATTATTGAAGCATTTATCAGGGTTATTGT
CTCATGAGCGGATACATATTTGAATGTATTTAGAAAAATAAACAAATAGGGGTTCCGCGCACATTTCCCC
GAAAAGTGCCACCTGACGTCTAAGAAACCATTATTATCATGACATTAACCTATAAAAATAGGCGTATCAC
GAGGCCCTTTCGTC
Features (pLannotate 1.2.2; 24 found; start..end, strand, type, name):
    137..186     +  misc_feature   bom (fragment): basis of mobility region from pBR322
    284..553     -  CDS            tam14: TAM14_SCHPO - Experimental evidence at transcript level: Swiss-Prot protein existence level 2. May interact with target proteins during translocation into the lumen of the endoplasmic reticulum. May protect unfolded target proteins against degradation and facilitate correct glycosylation (By similarity). From Schizosaccharomyces pombe (strain 972 / ATCC 24843) (Fission yeast).
   1640..2434    +  CDS            S. pombe ura4: orotidine 5'-phosphate decarboxylase, required for uracil biosynthesis; Schizosaccharomyces pombe ura4
   2877..2925    +  misc_feature   bom (fragment): basis of mobility region from pBR322
   2953..3381    -  rep_origin     f1 ori (sequence partly withheld): f1 bacteriophage origin of replication; arrow indicates direction of (+) strand synthesis
   3385..3540    -  CDS            lacZα (fragment): LacZα fragment of β-galactosidase; lacZ fragment
   3548..3566    +  promoter       T7 promoter: promoter for bacteriophage T7 RNA polymerase
   3575..3637    -  misc_feature   MCS (fragment): pBluescript multiple cloning site
   3777..3854    -  CDS            YO192_YEAST (fragment): Experimental evidence at protein level: Swiss-Prot protein existence level 1. From Saccharomyces cerevisiae (strain ATCC 204508 / S288c) (Baker's yeast).
   3890..4495    -  CDS            hsp98 (fragment): HSP98_NEUCR - Experimental evidence at protein level: Swiss-Prot protein existence level 1. Required, in concert with Hsp40 and Hsp70 and small Hsps, for the dissociation, resolubilization and refolding of aggregates of damaged proteins after heat or other environmental stresses. Extracts proteins from aggregates by unfolding and threading them in an ATP- dependent process through the axial channel of the protein hexamer, after which they can be refolded by components of the Hsp70/Hsp40 chaperone system (By similarity). From Neurospora crassa (strain ATCC 24698 / 74-OR23-1A / CBS 708.71 / DSM
   6119..6835    +  CDS            EGFP: EGFP is a basic (constitutively fluorescent) green fluorescent protein published in 1996, derived from Aequorea victoria. It is reported to be a rapidly-maturing weak dimer with moderate acid sensitivity.
   6911..7690    +  CDS            pcn1: PCNA_SCHPO - Also known as pcn. Experimental evidence at protein level: Swiss-Prot protein existence level 1. This protein is an auxiliary protein of DNA polymerase delta and is involved in the control of eukaryotic DNA replication by increasing the polymerase's processibility during elongation of the leading strand. From Schizosaccharomyces pombe (strain 972 / ATCC 24843) (Fission yeast).
   8984..9327    +  promoter       TEF promoter: Ashbya gossypii TEF promoter
   9334..9898    +  CDS            NrsR (fragment): nourseothricin acetyltransferase; Streptomyces noursei nat1; confers resistance to nourseothricin
   9906..10103   +  terminator     TEF terminator: Ashbya gossypii TEF terminator
  10165..10183   -  promoter       T3 promoter: promoter for bacteriophage T3 RNA polymerase
  10226..10248   -  protein_bind   lac operator (fragment): The lac repressor binds to the lac operator to inhibit transcription in E. coli. This inhibition can be relieved by adding lactose or isopropyl-β-D-thiogalactopyranoside (IPTG). lac repressor encoded by lacI
  10252..10282   -  promoter       lac promoter: promoter for the E. coli lac operon
  10297..10318   -  protein_bind   CAP binding site: CAP binding activates transcription in the presence of cAMP. E. coli catabolite activator protein
  10331..10423   -  CDS            lacI (fragment): lac repressor; lacI; The lac repressor binds to the lac operator to inhibit transcription in E. coli. This inhibition can be relieved by adding lactose or isopropyl-β-D-thiogalactopyranoside (IPTG).
  10606..11194   -  rep_origin     ori: high-copy-number ColE1/pMB1/pBR322/pUC origin of replication
  11365..12225   -  CDS            AmpR: β-lactamase; bla; confers resistance to ampicillin, carbenicillin, and related antibiotics
  12226..12330   -  promoter       AmpR promoter: bla
  12425..35      +  CDS            rop (fragment) (across the origin): Rop protein, which maintains plasmids at low copy number; rop
