[The description below was written by a language model from this plasmid's Addgene catalogue record and pLannotate feature annotations shown in this document.]
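Description:
pAV0620 is a fission yeast expression plasmid of about 12.4 kb, built on the pUra4(AfeI) backbone (pAV0133), part of a toolbox of stable integration vectors for Schizosaccharomyces pombe. It is propagated in E. coli through a high-copy ColE1/pUC-type origin with ampicillin selection (AmpR under its bla promoter). The backbone also carries pBluescript-derived elements: an f1 origin, lacZα and multiple cloning site fragments, lac promoter/operator sequences, and flanking T7 and T3 promoters. No yeast replication origin is annotated, consistent with a vector intended for chromosomal integration rather than episomal maintenance. The S. pombe ura4 gene (orotidine 5'-phosphate decarboxylase) and adjacent genomic sequence, including the neighbouring tam14 open reading frame, are present. The backbone name suggests that AfeI is used to linearise the plasmid for targeting to the ura4 locus, although the record does not spell out the mechanism.

The payload is an N-terminal EGFP fusion to pcn1, the S. pombe PCNA sliding clamp that acts as a processivity factor for DNA polymerase delta. According to the insert name, it is driven by the native pcn1 promoter and terminated by the nmt1 terminator. Neither of these regulatory elements is annotated by name in the feature table. The partial hsp98 and YO192_YEAST matches upstream of EGFP are probably similarity hits within the genomic fragment carrying the promoter. Downstream lies a natMX cassette, with nourseothricin acetyltransferase between the Ashbya gossypii TEF promoter and terminator, which provides drug selection in yeast. The stated purpose is expression of eGFP-tagged PCNA to monitor DNA replication in fission yeast.
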