Addgene plasmid #133506: pAV0620
Purpose: Expression of eGFP tagged PCNA to monitor DNA replication
Depositing lab: Sophie Martin. Depositing organization: Universite de Lausanne (UNIL). Publication: A toolbox of stable integration vectors in the fission yeast Schizosaccharomyces pombe. Vjestica A, Marek M, Nkosi PJ, Merlini L, Liu G, Berard M, Billault-Chaumartin I, Martin SG. J Cell Sci. 2020 Jan 8;133(1). pii: jcs.240754. doi: 10.1242/jcs.240754. PubMed 31801797.
Backbone
  Vector backbone: pUra4(AfeI)(pAV0133)
  Vector type: Yeast Expression
Growth in bacteria
  Bacterial resistance: Ampicillin, 100 μg/mL
  Growth temperature: 37°C
  Growth strain: DH5alpha
  Copy number: High Copy
Gene/Insert
  Gene/Insert name: pUra4(AfeI)-p(pcn1)-eGFP-pcn1-terminator(nmt1)-natMX
  Species: S. pombe (fission yeast)
  Cloning method: Unknown
Terms and licenses: Academic/Nonprofit Terms; Industry Terms: Not Available to Industry
Depositor comments: Please see the Resource Information section for an annotated Genbank file.
How to cite: pAV0620 was a gift from Sophie Martin (Addgene plasmid # 133506 ; http://n2t.net/addgene:133506 ; RRID:Addgene_133506)
